Addgene plasmid #187456: ATP1A1_G4_Q118R_v2_Dual_epegRNA_tevopreQ1
Purpose: Coselection for prime editing in human cells. Vector for tandem expression of ATP1A1 Q118R-G4_v2 optimized epegRNA with a user-specified epegRNA. pU6-tevopreq1-GG-acceptor-like plasmid
Depositing lab: Yannick Doyon. Depositing organization: Universite Laval. Publication: Marker-free co-selection for successive rounds of prime editing in human cells. Levesque S, Mayorga D, Fiset JP, Goupil C, Duringer A, Loiselle A, Bouchard E, Agudelo D, Doyon Y. Nat Commun. 2022 Oct 7;13(1):5909. doi: 10.1038/s41467-022-33669-z. PubMed 36207338.
Backbone
  Vector backbone: pU6-tevopreq1-GG-acceptor
  Backbone size w/o insert (bp): 3041
  Total vector size (bp): 3475
  Vector type: Mammalian Expression, CRISPR ; prime editing
Growth in bacteria
  Bacterial resistance: Ampicillin, 100 μg/mL
  Growth temperature: 37°C
  Growth strain: DH5alpha
  Copy number: High Copy
Gene/Insert
  Gene/Insert name: ATP1A1 G4 Q118R_v2 epegRNA (tevopreQ1)
  gRNA/shRNA sequence: GTTCCTCTTCTGTAGCAGCT
  Species: H. sapiens (human)
  Entrez Gene: ATP1A1 (a.k.a. CMT2DD, HOMGSMR2)
  Promoter: Tandem U6 promoters
  Cloning method: Restriction Enzyme; 5′ cloning site BsrGI (not destroyed); 3′ cloning site SalI (not destroyed)
  Sequencing primers: 5′ CAGGGTTATTGTCTCATGAGCGG; 3′ GGGAAACGCCTGGTATCTTT
Terms and licenses: Academic/Nonprofit Terms; Industry Terms: Not Available to Industry
Depositor comments: Prime editing vector derived from pU6-tevopreq1-GG-acceptor. See Nelson et al. Nature Biotechnology (2021) for the detailed epegRNA (tevopreq1) cloning protocol to target your gene of interest. False-positive colonies will appear pink or red if the RFP insert has not been replaced by the new epegRNA cassette. The ATP1A1_G4_Q118R_v2_Dual_epegRNA_tevopreq1 can be used in more challenging settings to generate ouabain-resistant cells. Please visit https://doi.org/10.1101/2021.11.02.464583 for bioRxiv preprint.
How to cite: ATP1A1_G4_Q118R_v2_Dual_epegRNA_tevopreQ1 was a gift from Yannick Doyon (Addgene plasmid # 187456 ; http://n2t.net/addgene:187456 ; RRID:Addgene_187456)
