[The description below was written by a language model from this plasmid's Addgene catalogue record and pLannotate feature annotations shown in this document.]
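Description:
ATP1A1_G4_Q118R_v2_Dual_epegRNA_tevopreQ1 is a small (about 3.5 kb) mammalian CRISPR plasmid for prime editing with marker-free co-selection in human cells, derived from the pU6-tevopreq1-GG-acceptor backbone. It is propagated in E. coli as a high-copy plasmid through a ColE1/pUC-type origin and is selected with ampicillin via the β-lactamase gene under its native bla promoter. It carries no mammalian selection marker and does not encode a prime editor, which must be supplied separately.

The payload consists of two human U6 (RNA polymerase III) promoters in tandem. The first drives a preassembled, optimized engineered pegRNA built on the Streptococcus pyogenes Cas9 guide scaffold, which targets human ATP1A1 (guide G4) to install the Q118R substitution. According to the record, this epegRNA carries the tevopreQ1 motif, a structured 3′ RNA element that protects the pegRNA extension from degradation, although the feature table does not annotate that motif separately. The second U6 promoter is followed by a bacterial dropout cassette in reverse orientation, comprising mRFP1 under a PLtetO-1 promoter fragment with a tonB terminator. This cassette is the acceptor position for a user-specified epegRNA against a gene of interest. Colonies that retain it appear pink or red, giving a visual screen against unmodified vector.

In use, both epegRNAs are expressed from one plasmid. Editing of ATP1A1, which encodes the Na+/K+ ATPase subunit, makes cells ouabain resistant, so ouabain selection enriches for cells that are also edited at the second locus. The depositor notes that this v2 version suits more challenging settings for generating ouabain-resistant cells.
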