Features (pLannotate 1.2.2; 9 found; start..end, strand, type, name):
     38..278     +  promoter       U6 promoter: RNA polymerase III promoter for human U6 snRNA
    307..382     +  misc_RNA       gRNA scaffold: guide RNA scaffold for the Streptococcus pyogenes CRISPR/Cas9 system
    516..756     +  promoter       U6 promoter: RNA polymerase III promoter for human U6 snRNA
    774..805     -  terminator     tonB terminator: bidirectional E. coli tonB-P14 transcription terminator
    822..1499    -  CDS            mRFP1: monomeric derivative of DsRed (Campbell et al., 2002)
   1525..1578    -  promoter       PLtetO-1 promoter (fragment): modified phage lambda PL promoter with tet operator sites (Lutz and Bujard, 1997)
   1726..2314    -  rep_origin     ori: high-copy-number ColE1/pMB1/pBR322/pUC origin of replication
   2485..3345    -  CDS            AmpR: β-lactamase; bla; confers resistance to ampicillin, carbenicillin, and related antibiotics
   3346..3450    -  promoter       AmpR promoter: bla
>Addgene plasmid #187456 | ATP1A1_G4_Q118R_v2_Dual_epegRNA_tevopreQ1 | addgene full sequence | sequence record 367464 | Addgene NGS Result
GACGTCGCTAGCTGTACATACCAAGGTCGGGCAGGAAGAGGGCCTATTTCCCATGATTCCTTCATATTTG
CATATACGATACAAGGCTGTTAGAGAGATAATTAGAATTAATTTGACTGTAAACACAAAGATATTAGTAC
AAAATACGTGACGTAGAAAGTAATAATTTCTTGGGTAGTTTGCAGTTTTAAAATTATGTTTTAAAATGGA
CTATCATATGCTTACCGTAACTTGAAAGTATTTCGATTTCTTGGCTTTATATATCTTGTGGAAAGGACGA
AACACCGTTCCTCTTCTGTAGCAGCTGTTTTAGAGCTAGAAATAGCAAGTTAAAATAAGGCTAGTCCGTT
ATCAACTTGAAAAAGTGGCACCGAGTCGGTGCTAGCATCAGGGCTGCTACAGAAGAGCGCGGTTCTATCT
AGTTACGCGTTAAACCAACTAGAATTTTTTTAAGCTTGGGCCGCTCGAGGTACCTCTCTACGTCGACTGG
ATCCGGTACCAAGGTCGGGCAGGAAGAGGGCCTATTTCCCATGATTCCTTCATATTTGCATATACGATAC
AAGGCTGTTAGAGAGATAATTAGAATTAATTTGACTGTAAACACAAAGATATTAGTACAAAATACGTGAC
GTAGAAAGTAATAATTTCTTGGGTAGTTTGCAGTTTTAAAATTATGTTTTAAAATGGACTATCATATGCT
TACCGTAACTTGAAAGTATTTCGATTTCTTGGCTTTATATATCTTGTGGAAAGGACGAAACACCCGAGAC
CGTAGTCAAAAGCCTCCGGTCGGAGGCTTTTGACTTGGCTGAGGAGTGCCATTAAGCACCGGTGGAGTGA
CGACCTTCAGCACGTTCGTACTGTTCAACGATGGTGTAGTCTTCGTTGTGGGAGGTGATGTCCAGTTTGA
TGTCGGTTTTGTAAGCACCCGGCAGCTGAACCGGTTTTTTAGCCATGTAGGTGGTTTTAACTTCAGCGTC
GTAGTGACCACCGTCTTTCAGTTTCAGACGCATTTTGATTTCACCTTTCAGAGCACCGTCTTCCGGGTAC
ATACGTTCGGTGGAAGCTTCCCAACCCATGGTTTTTTTCTGCATAACCGGACCGTCGGACGGGAAGTTGG
TACCACGCAGTTTAACTTTGTAGATGAACTCACCGTCTTGCAGGGAGGAGTCCTGGGTAACGGTAACAAC
ACCACCGTCTTCGAAGTTCATAACACGTTCCCATTTGAAACCTTCCGGGAAGGACAGTTTCAGGTAGTCC
GGGATGTCAGCCGGGTGTTTAACGTAAGCTTTGGAACCGTACTGGAACTGCGGGGACAGGATGTCCCAAG
CGAACGGCAGCGGACCACCTTTGGTAACTTTCAGTTTAGCGGTCTGGGTACCTTCGTACGGACGACCTTC
ACCTTCACCTTCGATTTCGAACTCGTGACCGTTAACGGAACCTTCCATACGAACTTTGAAACGCATGAAC
TCTTTGATAACGTCTTCGCTACTCGCCATAGATCCTTTCTCCTCTTTCAGATCCGTGCTCAGTATCTCTA
TCACTGATAGGGATGTCAATCTCTATCACTGATAGGGAGGTCTCGCGCGGTTCTATCTAGTTACGCGTTA
AACCAACTAGAATTTTTTTAAGCTTGGGCCGCTCGAGGTACCTCTCTACATATGACATGTGAGCAAAAGG
CCAGCAAAAGGCCAGGAACCGTAAAAAGGCCGCGTTGCTGGCGTTTTTCCATAGGCTCCGCCCCCCTGAC
GAGCATCACAAAAATCGACGCTCAAGTCAGAGGTGGCGAAACCCGACAGGACTATAAAGATACCAGGCGT
TTCCCCCTGGAAGCTCCCTCGTGCGCTCTCCTGTTCCGACCCTGCCGCTTACCGGATACCTGTCCGCCTT
TCTCCCTTCGGGAAGCGTGGCGCTTTCTCATAGCTCACGCTGTAGGTATCTCAGTTCGGTGTAGGTCGTT
CGCTCCAAGCTGGGCTGTGTGCACGAACCCCCCGTTCAGCCCGACCGCTGCGCCTTATCCGGTAACTATC
GTCTTGAGTCCAACCCGGTAAGACACGACTTATCGCCACTGGCAGCAGCCACTGGTAACAGGATTAGCAG
AGCGAGGTATGTAGGCGGTGCTACAGAGTTCTTGAAGTGGTGGCCTAACTACGGCTACACTAGAAGAACA
GTATTTGGTATCTGCGCTCTGCTGAAGCCAGTTACCTTCGGAAAAAGAGTTGGTAGCTCTTGATCCGGCA
AACAAACCACCGCTGGTAGCGGTGGTTTTTTTGTTTGCAAGCAGCAGATTACGCGCAGAAAAAAAGGATC
TCAAGAAGATCCTTTGATCTTTTCTACGGGGTCTGACGCTCAGTGGAACGAAAACTCACGTTAAGGGATT
TTGGTCATGAGATTATCAAAAAGGATCTTCACCTAGATCCTTTTAAATTAAAAATGAAGTTTTAAATCAA
TCTAAAGTATATATGAGTAAACTTGGTCTGACAGTTACCAATGCTTAATCAGTGAGGCACCTATCTCAGC
GATCTGTCTATTTCGTTCATCCATAGTTGCCTGACTCCCCGTCGTGTAGATAACTACGATACGGGAGGGC
TTACCATCTGGCCCCAGTGCTGCAATGATACCGCGAGATCCACGCTCACCGGCTCCAGATTTATCAGCAA
TAAACCAGCCAGCCGGAAGGGCCGAGCGCAGAAGTGGTCCTGCAACTTTATCCGCCTCCATCCAGTCTAT
TAATTGTTGCCGGGAAGCTAGAGTAAGTAGTTCGCCAGTTAATAGTTTGCGCAACGTTGTTGCCATTGCT
ACAGGCATCGTGGTGTCACGCTCGTCGTTTGGTATGGCTTCATTCAGCTCCGGTTCCCAACGATCAAGGC
GAGTTACATGATCCCCCATGTTGTGCAAAAAAGCGGTTAGCTCCTTCGGTCCTCCGATCGTTGTCAGAAG
TAAGTTGGCCGCAGTGTTATCACTCATGGTTATGGCAGCACTGCATAATTCTCTTACTGTCATGCCATCC
GTAAGATGCTTTTCTGTGACTGGTGAGTACTCAACCAAGTCATTCTGAGAATAGTGTATGCGGCGACCGA
GTTGCTCTTGCCCGGCGTCAATACGGGATAATACCGCGCCACATAGCAGAACTTTAAAAGTGCTCATCAT
TGGAAAACGTTCTTCGGGGCGAAAACTCTCAAGGATCTTACCGCTGTTGAGATCCAGTTCGATGTAACCC
ACTCGTGCACCCAACTGATCTTCAGCATCTTTTACTTTCACCAGCGTTTCTGGGTGAGCAAAAACAGGAA
GGCAAAATGCCGCAAAAAAGGGAATAAGGGCGACACGGAAATGTTGAATACTCATACTCTTCCTTTTTCA
ATATTATTGAAGCATTTATCAGGGTTATTGTCTCATGAGCGGATACATATTTGAATGTATTTAGAAAAAT
AAACAAATAGGGGTTCCGCGCACATTTCCCCGAAAAGTGCCACCT
